Addgene plasmid #173661: Lenti-sgNT.2#2/Cre
Purpose: Expresses a NT.2-targeting gRNA and Cre-recombinase
Depositing lab: Charles Swanton. Depositing organization: University College London. Publication: A functional taxonomy of tumor suppression in oncogenic KRAS-driven lung cancer. Cai H, Chew SK, Li C, Tsai MK, Andrejka L, Murray CW, Hughes NW, Shuldiner EG, Ashkin EL, Tang R, Hung KL, Chen LC, Lee SYC, Yousefi M, Lin WY, Kunder CA, Cong L, McFarland CD, Petrov DA, Swanton C, Winslow MM. Cancer Discov. 2021 Feb 19. pii: 2159-8290.CD-20-1325. doi: 10.1158/2159-8290.CD-20-1325. PubMed 33608386.
Backbone
  Vector backbone: pLL3.3
  Vector type: Lentiviral, Cre/Lox, CRISPR
Growth in bacteria
  Bacterial resistance: Ampicillin, 100 μg/mL
  Growth temperature: 37°C
  Growth strain: NEB Stable
  Copy number: High Copy
Gene/Insert
  Gene/Insert name: Non-targeting gRNA
  gRNA/shRNA sequence: GACGTAGCCTTCCGAAATAT
  Species: Synthetic
  Cloning method: Restriction Enzyme; 5′ cloning site unknown (unknown if destroyed); 3′ cloning site unknown (unknown if destroyed)
Terms and licenses: Academic/Nonprofit Terms; Industry Terms: Not Available to Industry
How to cite: Lenti-sgNT.2#2/Cre was a gift from Charles Swanton (Addgene plasmid # 173661 ; http://n2t.net/addgene:173661 ; RRID:Addgene_173661)
