[The description below was written by a language model from this plasmid's Addgene catalogue record and pLannotate feature annotations shown in this document.]
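Description:
Lenti-sgNT.2#2/Cre is a 7,759-nt HIV-1-based lentiviral transfer plasmid built on the pLL3.3 backbone that co-delivers a CRISPR guide RNA and Cre recombinase from a single provirus. It is propagated in bacteria as a high-copy plasmid through a ColE1/pUC-type origin and selected with ampicillin via the β-lactamase gene. No mammalian drug-selection marker or fluorescent reporter appears in the annotated features. For virus production, a CMV enhancer/promoter sits upstream of a truncated 5' LTR and drives transcription of the viral genome. This is followed by the Ψ packaging signal with an adjoining gag fragment, the Rev response element for nuclear export of the unspliced RNA, and the cPPT/CTS, which aids nuclear import in transduced cells. A WPRE lies downstream of the payload to boost transcript levels, and the cassette is closed by a nef fragment and a second truncated LTR.

The payload comprises two independent expression units. A human U6 RNA polymerase III promoter drives a synthetic non-targeting spacer fused to the Streptococcus pyogenes Cas9 gRNA scaffold, and a mouse PGK promoter drives Cre. Because no Cas9 is encoded, the vector relies on cells or animals that supply Cas9 themselves, typically from a Cre-activated allele, so that one transduction event both recombines loxP-flanked alleles and supplies the guide. The associated publication concerns tumour suppressor function in oncogenic KRAS-driven lung cancer. In that setting, this non-targeting guide most plausibly serves as an inert negative control alongside gene-targeting versions of the same vector, although the record does not spell out the experimental design.
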