Features (pLannotate 1.2.2; 21 found; start..end, strand, type, name):
     46..98      -  misc_feature   bom (fragment): basis of mobility region from pBR322
    253..632     +  enhancer       CMV enhancer: human cytomegalovirus immediate early enhancer
    633..832     +  promoter       CMV promoter: human cytomegalovirus (CMV) immediate early promoter
    850..1030    +  LTR            5' LTR (truncated): truncated 5' long terminal repeat (LTR) from HIV-1
   1077..1202    +  misc_feature   HIV-1 Ψ: packaging signal of human immunodeficiency virus type 1
   1186..1524    +  CDS            HIV-1 gag (fragment): gag protein from human immunodeficiency virus 1; gag
   1699..1932    +  misc_feature   RRE: The Rev response element (RRE) of HIV-1 allows for Rev-dependent mRNA export from the nucleus to the cytoplasm.
   2309..2409    +  CDS            Rev (fragment): human immunodeficiency virus 1 (HIV-1) Rev protein; rev; enhances nuclear export of unspliced and incompletely spliced viral mRNAs
   2459..2576    +  misc_feature   cPPT/CTS: central polypurine tract and central termination sequence of HIV-1
   2658..2898    +  promoter       U6 promoter: RNA polymerase III promoter for human U6 snRNA
   2927..3002    +  misc_RNA       gRNA scaffold: guide RNA scaffold for the Streptococcus pyogenes CRISPR/Cas9 system
   3055..3547    +  promoter       PGK promoter: mouse phosphoglycerate kinase 1 promoter
   3577..4607    +  CDS            Cre (fragment): site-specific recombinase Cre is a site-specific recombinase from bacteriophage P1. Recombination occurs at loxP sequences.
   4640..4663    +  misc_feature   MCS (fragment): pBluescript multiple cloning site
   4663..5251    +  misc_feature   WPRE: woodchuck hepatitis virus posttranscriptional regulatory element
   5252..5271    +  misc_feature   MCS (fragment): pBluescript multiple cloning site
   5273..5773    +  CDS            nef (fragment): NEF_HV1LA - Experimental evidence at protein level: Swiss-Prot protein existence level 1. Extracellular Nef protein targets CD4(+) T-lymphocytes for apoptosis by interacting with CXCR4 surface receptors. From Human immunodeficiency virus type 1 group M subtype B (isolate Lai) (HIV-1).
   5780..5960    +  LTR            5' LTR (truncated): truncated 5' long terminal repeat (LTR) from HIV-1
   6022..6610    -  rep_origin     ori: high-copy-number ColE1/pMB1/pBR322/pUC origin of replication
   6781..7641    -  CDS            AmpR: β-lactamase; bla; confers resistance to ampicillin, carbenicillin, and related antibiotics
   7642..7746    -  promoter       AmpR promoter: bla
>Addgene plasmid #173661 | Lenti-sgNT.2#2/Cre | addgene full sequence | sequence record 361927 | Addgene NGS Result
AAAGTGCCACCTGACGTCGACGGATCGGGAGATCTCCCGATCCCCTATGGTGCACTCTCAGTACAATCTG
CTCTGATGCCGCATAGTTAAGCCAGTATCTGCTCCCTGCTTGTGTGTTGGAGGTCGCTGAGTAGTGCGCG
AGCAAAATTTAAGCTACAACAAGGCAAGGCTTGACCGACAATTGCATGAAGAATCTGCTTAGGGTTAGGC
GTTTTGCGCTGCTTCGCGATGTACGGGCCAGATATACGCGTTGACATTGATTATTGACTAGTTATTAATA
GTAATCAATTACGGGGTCATTAGTTCATAGCCCATATATGGAGTTCCGCGTTACATAACTTACGGTAAAT
GGCCCGCCTGGCTGACCGCCCAACGACCCCCGCCCATTGACGTCAATAATGACGTATGTTCCCATAGTAA
CGCCAATAGGGACTTTCCATTGACGTCAATGGGTGGAGTATTTACGGTAAACTGCCCACTTGGCAGTACA
TCAAGTGTATCATATGCCAAGTACGCCCCCTATTGACGTCAATGACGGTAAATGGCCCGCCTGGCATTAT
GCCCAGTACATGACCTTATGGGACTTTCCTACTTGGCAGTACATCTACGTATTAGTCATCGCTATTACCA
TGGTGATGCGGTTTTGGCAGTACATCAATGGGCGTGGATAGCGGTTTGACTCACGGGGATTTCCAAGTCT
CCACCCCATTGACGTCAATGGGAGTTTGTTTTGGCACCAAAATCAACGGGACTTTCCAAAATGTCGTAAC
AACTCCGCCCCATTGACGCAAATGGGCGGTAGGCGTGTACGGTGGGAGGTCTATATAAGCAGCGCGTTTT
GCCTGTACTGGGTCTCTCTGGTTAGACCAGATCTGAGCCTGGGAGCTCTCTGGCTAACTAGGGAACCCAC
TGCTTAAGCCTCAATAAAGCTTGCCTTGAGTGCTTCAAGTAGTGTGTGCCCGTCTGTTGTGTGACTCTGG
TAACTAGAGATCCCTCAGACCCTTTTAGTCAGTGTGGAAAATCTCTAGCAGTGGCGCCCGAACAGGGACT
TGAAAGCGAAAGGGAAACCAGAGGAGCTCTCTCGACGCAGGACTCGGCTTGCTGAAGCGCGCACGGCAAG
AGGCGAGGGGCGGCGACTGGTGAGTACGCCAAAAATTTTGACTAGCGGAGGCTAGAAGGAGAGAGATGGG
TGCGAGAGCGTCAGTATTAAGCGGGGGAGAATTAGATCGCGATGGGAAAAAATTCGGTTAAGGCCAGGGG
GAAAGAAAAAATATAAATTAAAACATATAGTATGGGCAAGCAGGGAGCTAGAACGATTCGCAGTTAATCC
TGGCCTGTTAGAAACATCAGAAGGCTGTAGACAAATACTGGGACAGCTACAACCATCCCTTCAGACAGGA
TCAGAAGAACTTAGATCATTATATAATACAGTAGCAACCCTCTATTGTGTGCATCAAAGGATAGAGATAA
AAGACACCAAGGAAGCTTTAGACAAGATAGAGGAAGAGCAAAACAAAAGTAAGACCACCGCACAGCAAGC
GGCCGGCCGCTGATCTTCAGACCTGGAGGAGGAGATATGAGGGACAATTGGAGAAGTGAATTATATAAAT
ATAAAGTAGTAAAAATTGAACCATTAGGAGTAGCACCCACCAAGGCAAAGAGAAGAGTGGTGCAGAGAGA
AAAAAGAGCAGTGGGAATAGGAGCTTTGTTCCTTGGGTTCTTGGGAGCAGCAGGAAGCACTATGGGCGCA
GCGTCAATGACGCTGACGGTACAGGCCAGACAATTATTGTCTGGTATAGTGCAGCAGCAGAACAATTTGC
TGAGGGCTATTGAGGCGCAACAGCATCTGTTGCAACTCACAGTCTGGGGCATCAAGCAGCTCCAGGCAAG
AATCCTGGCTGTGGAAAGATACCTAAAGGATCAACAGCTCCTGGGGATTTGGGGTTGCTCTGGAAAACTC
ATTTGCACCACTGCTGTGCCTTGGAATGCTAGTTGGAGTAATAAATCTCTGGAACAGATTTGGAATCACA
CGACCTGGATGGAGTGGGACAGAGAAATTAACAATTACACAAGCTTAATACACTCCTTAATTGAAGAATC
GCAAAACCAGCAAGAAAAGAATGAACAAGAATTATTGGAATTAGATAAATGGGCAAGTTTGTGGAATTGG
TTTAACATAACAAATTGGCTGTGGTATATAAAATTATTCATAATGATAGTAGGAGGCTTGGTAGGTTTAA
GAATAGTTTTTGCTGTACTTTCTATAGTGAATAGAGTTAGGCAGGGATATTCACCATTATCGTTTCAGAC
CCACCTCCCAACCCCGAGGGGACCCGACAGGCCCGAAGGAATAGAAGAAGAAGGTGGAGAGAGAGACAGA
GACAGATCCATTCGATTAGTGAACGGATCGGCACTGCGTGCGCCAATTCTGCAGACAAATGGCAGTATTC
ATCCACAATTTTAAAAGAAAAGGGGGGATTGGGGGGTACAGTGCAGGGGAAAGAATAGTAGACATAATAG
CAACAGACATACAAACTAAAGAATTACAAAAACAAATTACAAAAATTCAAAATTTTCGGGTTTATTACAG
GGACAGCAGAGATCCAGTTTGGTTAGTACCGGGCCCGCTCTAGCCCTGCAGGAACTGTTTAAACTGTGAG
GGCCTATTTCCCATGATTCCTTCATATTTGCATATACGATACAAGGCTGTTAGAGAGATAATTGGAATTA
ATTTGACTGTAAACACAAAGATATTAGTACAAAATACGTGACGTAGAAAGTAATAATTTCTTGGGTAGTT
TGCAGTTTTAAAATTATGTTTTAAAATGGACTATCATATGCTTACCGTAACTTGAAAGTATTTCGATTTC
TTGGCTTTATATATCTTGTGGAAAGGACCAAACACCGACGTAGCCTTCCGAAATATGTTTTAGAGCTAGA
AATAGCAAGTTAAAATAAGGCTAGTCCGTTATCAACTTGAAAAAGTGGCACCGAGTCGGTGCTTTTTTGT
TTGGCGCGCCTATGGCTTAATTAACATGGCGGCCGCATTCTACCGGGTAGGGGAGGCGCTTTTCCCAAGG
CAGTCTGGAGCATGCGCTTTAGCAGCCCCGCTGGGCACTTGGCGCTACACAAGTGGCCTCTGGCCTCGCA
CACATTCCACATCCACCGGTAGGCGCCAACCGGCTCCGTTCTTTGGTGGCCCCTTCGCGCCACCTTCTAC
TCCTCCCCTAGTCAGGAAGTTCCCCCCCGCCCCGCAGCTCGCGTCGTGCAGGACGTGACAAATGGAAGTA
GCACGTCTCACTAGTCTCGTGCAGATGGACAGCACCGCTGAGCAATGGAAGCGGGTAGGCCTTTGGGGCA
GCGGCCAATAGCAGCTTTGCTCCTTCGCTTTCTGGGCTCAGAGGCTGGGAAGGGGTGGGTCCGGGGGCGG
GCTCAGGGGCGGGCTCAGGGGCGGGGCGGGCGCCCGAAGGTCCTCCGGAGGCCCGGCATTCTGCACGCTT
CAAAAGCGCACGTCTGCCGCGCTGTTCTCCTCTTCCTCATCTCCGGGACCCGGGATGCCCAAGAAGAAGA
GGAAGGTGTCCAATTTACTGACCGTACACCAAAATTTGCCTGCATTACCGGTCGATGCAACGAGTGATGA
GGTTCGCAAGAACCTGATGGACATGTTCAGGGATCGCCAGGCGTTTTCTGAGCATACCTGGAAAATGCTT
CTGTCCGTTTGCCGGTCGTGGGCGGCATGGTGCAAGTTGAATAACCGGAAATGGTTTCCCGCAGAACCTG
AAGATGTTCGCGATTATCTTCTATATCTTCAGGCGCGCGGTCTGGCAGTAAAAACTATCCAGCAACATTT
GGGCCAGCTAAACATGCTTCATCGTCGGTCCGGGCTGCCACGACCAAGTGACAGCAATGCTGTTTCACTG
GTTATGCGGCGGATCCGAAAAGAAAACGTTGATGCCGGTGAACGTGCAAAACAGGCTCTAGCGTTCGAAC
GCACTGATTTCGACCAGGTTCGTTCACTCATGGAAAATAGCGATCGCTGCCAGGATATACGTAATCTGGC
ATTTCTGGGGATTGCTTATAACACCCTGTTACGTATAGCCGAAATTGCCAGGATCAGGGTTAAAGATATC
TCACGTACTGACGGTGGGAGAATGTTAATCCATATTGGCAGAACGAAAACGCTGGTTAGCACCGCAGGTG
TAGAGAAGGCACTTAGCCTGGGGGTAACTAAACTGGTCGAGCGATGGATTTCCGTCTCTGGTGTAGCTGA
TGATCCGAATAACTACCTGTTTTGCCGGGTCAGAAAAAATGGTGTTGCCGCGCCATCTGCCACCAGCCAG
CTATCAACTCGCGCCCTGGAAGGGATTTTTGAAGCAACTCATCGATTGATTTACGGCGCTAAGGATGACT
CTGGTCAGAGATACCTGGCCTGGTCTGGACACAGTGCCCGTGTCGGAGCCGCGCGAGATATGGCCCGCGC
TGGAGTTTCAATACCGGAGATCATGCAAGCTGGTGGCTGGACCAATGTAAATATTGTCATGAACTATATC
CGTAACCTGGATAGTGAAACAGGGGCAATGGTGCGCCTGCTGGAAGATGGCGATTAGCCATGTTTAAGGG
TTCCGGTTCCACTAGGTACAATTCGATATCAAGCTTATCGATAATCAACCTCTGGATTACAAAATTTGTG
AAAGATTGACTGGTATTCTTAACTATGTTGCTCCTTTTACGCTATGTGGATACGCTGCTTTAATGCCTTT
GTATCATGCTATTGCTTCCCGTATGGCTTTCATTTTCTCCTCCTTGTATAAATCCTGGTTGCTGTCTCTT
TATGAGGAGTTGTGGCCCGTTGTCAGGCAACGTGGCGTGGTGTGCACTGTGTTTGCTGACGCAACCCCCA
CTGGTTGGGGCATTGCCACCACCTGTCAGCTCCTTTCCGGGACTTTCGCTTTCCCCCTCCCTATTGCCAC
GGCGGAACTCATCGCCGCCTGCCTTGCCCGCTGCTGGACAGGGGCTCGGCTGTTGGGCACTGACAATTCC
GTGGTGTTGTCGGGGAAATCATCGTCCTTTCCTTGGCTGCTCGCCTGTGTTGCCACCTGGATTCTGCGCG
GGACGTCCTTCTGCTACGTCCCTTCGGCCCTCAATCCAGCGGACCTTCCTTCCCGCGGCCTGCTGCCGGC
TCTGCGGCCTCTTCCGCGTCTTCGCCTTCGCCCTCAGACGAGTCGGATCTCCCTTTGGGCCGCCTCCCCG
CATCGATACCGTCGACCTCGATCGAGACCTAGAAAAACATGGAGCAATCACAAGTAGCAATACAGCAGCT
ACCAATGCTGATTGTGCCTGGCTAGAAGCACAAGAGGAGGAGGAGGTGGGTTTTCCAGTCACACCTCAGG
TACCTTTAAGACCAATGACTTACAAGGCAGCTGTAGATCTTAGCCACTTTTTAAAAGAAAAGGGGGGACT
GGAAGGGCTAATTCACTCCCAACGAAGACAAGATATCCTTGATCTGTGGATCTACCACACACAAGGCTAC
TTCCCTGATTGGCAGAACTACACACCAGGGCCAGGGATCAGATATCCACTGACCTTTGGATGGTGCTACA
AGCTAGTACCAGTTGAGCAAGAGAAGGTAGAAGAAGCCAATGAAGGAGAGAACACCCGCTTGTTACACCC
TGTGAGCCTGCATGGGATGGATGACCCGGAGAGAGAAGTATTAGAGTGGAGGTTTGACAGCCGCCTAGCA
TTTCATCACATGGCCCGAGAGCTGCATCCGGACTGTACTGGGTCTCTCTGGTTAGACCAGATCTGAGCCT
GGGAGCTCTCTGGCTAACTAGGGAACCCACTGCTTAAGCCTCAATAAAGCTTGCCTTGAGTGCTTCAAGT
AGTGTGTGCCCGTCTGTTGTGTGACTCTGGTAACTAGAGATCCCTCAGACCCTTTTAGTCAGTGTGGAAA
ATCTCTAGCAGCATGTGAGCAAAAGGCCAGCAAAAGGCCAGGAACCGTAAAAAGGCCGCGTTGCTGGCGT
TTTTCCATAGGCTCCGCCCCCCTGACGAGCATCACAAAAATCGACGCTCAAGTCAGAGGTGGCGAAACCC
GACAGGACTATAAAGATACCAGGCGTTTCCCCCTGGAAGCTCCCTCGTGCGCTCTCCTGTTCCGACCCTG
CCGCTTACCGGATACCTGTCCGCCTTTCTCCCTTCGGGAAGCGTGGCGCTTTCTCATAGCTCACGCTGTA
GGTATCTCAGTTCGGTGTAGGTCGTTCGCTCCAAGCTGGGCTGTGTGCACGAACCCCCCGTTCAGCCCGA
CCGCTGCGCCTTATCCGGTAACTATCGTCTTGAGTCCAACCCGGTAAGACACGACTTATCGCCACTGGCA
GCAGCCACTGGTAACAGGATTAGCAGAGCGAGGTATGTAGGCGGTGCTACAGAGTTCTTGAAGTGGTGGC
CTAACTACGGCTACACTAGAAGAACAGTATTTGGTATCTGCGCTCTGCTGAAGCCAGTTACCTTCGGAAA
AAGAGTTGGTAGCTCTTGATCCGGCAAACAAACCACCGCTGGTAGCGGTGGTTTTTTTGTTTGCAAGCAG
CAGATTACGCGCAGAAAAAAAGGATCTCAAGAAGATCCTTTGATCTTTTCTACGGGGTCTGACGCTCAGT
GGAACGAAAACTCACGTTAAGGGATTTTGGTCATGAGATTATCAAAAAGGATCTTCACCTAGATCCTTTT
AAATTAAAAATGAAGTTTTAAATCAATCTAAAGTATATATGAGTAAACTTGGTCTGACAGTTACCAATGC
TTAATCAGTGAGGCACCTATCTCAGCGATCTGTCTATTTCGTTCATCCATAGTTGCCTGACTCCCCGTCG
TGTAGATAACTACGATACGGGAGGGCTTACCATCTGGCCCCAGTGCTGCAATGATACCGCGAGACCCACG
CTCACCGGCTCCAGATTTATCAGCAATAAACCAGCCAGCCGGAAGGGCCGAGCGCAGAAGTGGTCCTGCA
ACTTTATCCGCCTCCATCCAGTCTATTAATTGTTGCCGGGAAGCTAGAGTAAGTAGTTCGCCAGTTAATA
GTTTGCGCAACGTTGTTGCCATTGCTACAGGCATCGTGGTGTCACGCTCGTCGTTTGGTATGGCTTCATT
CAGCTCCGGTTCCCAACGATCAAGGCGAGTTACATGATCCCCCATGTTGTGCAAAAAAGCGGTTAGCTCC
TTCGGTCCTCCGATCGTTGTCAGAAGTAAGTTGGCCGCAGTGTTATCACTCATGGTTATGGCAGCACTGC
ATAATTCTCTTACTGTCATGCCATCCGTAAGATGCTTTTCTGTGACTGGTGAGTACTCAACCAAGTCATT
CTGAGAATAGTGTATGCGGCGACCGAGTTGCTCTTGCCCGGCGTCAATACGGGATAATACCGCGCCACAT
AGCAGAACTTTAAAAGTGCTCATCATTGGAAAACGTTCTTCGGGGCGAAAACTCTCAAGGATCTTACCGC
TGTTGAGATCCAGTTCGATGTAACCCACTCGTGCACCCAACTGATCTTCAGCATCTTTTACTTTCACCAG
CGTTTCTGGGTGAGCAAAAACAGGAAGGCAAAATGCCGCAAAAAAGGGAATAAGGGCGACACGGAAATGT
TGAATACTCATACTCTTCCTTTTTCAATATTATTGAAGCATTTATCAGGGTTATTGTCTCATGAGCGGAT
ACATATTTGAATGTATTTAGAAAAATAAACAAATAGGGGTTCCGCGCACATTTCCCCGA
